>Addgene plasmid #135014 | pU6-(BsaI)_CBh-UC-Cas9-T2A-mCherry | depositor full sequence | sequence record 259499 | pU6-(BsaI)_CBh-UC-Cas9-T2A-mCherry sequence 9663 bps
CCCCACGAGGGCCTATTTCCCATGATTCCTTCATATTTGCATATACGATACAAGGCTGTTAGAGAGATAA
TTGGAATTAATTTGACTGTAAACACAAAGATATTAGTACAAAATACGTGACGTAGAAAGTAATAATTTCT
TGGGTAGTTTGCAGTTTTAAAATTATGTTTTAAAATGGACTATCATATGCTTACCGTAACTTGAAAGTAT
TTCGATTTCTTGGCTTTATATATCTTGTGGAAAGGACGAAACACCGGAGACCTGTACAGGTCTCTGTTTT
AGAGCTAGAAATAGCAAGTTAAAATAAGGCTAGTCCGTTATCAACTTGAAAAAGTGGCACCGAGTCGGTG
CTTTTTTGTTTTAGAGCTAGAAATAGCAAGTTAAAATAAGGCTAGTCCGTTTTTAGCGCGTGCGCCAATT
CTGCAGACAAATGGCTCTAGAGGTACCCGTTACATAACTTACGGTAAATGGCCCGCCTGGCTGACCGCCC
AACGACCCCCGCCCATTGACGTCAATAGTAACGCCAATAGGGACTTTCCATTGACGTCAATGGGTGGAGT
ATTTACGGTAAACTGCCCACTTGGCAGTACATCAAGTGTATCATATGCCAAGTACGCCCCCTATTGACGT
CAATGACGGTAAATGGCCCGCCTGGCATTGTGCCCAGTACATGACCTTATGGGACTTTCCTACTTGGCAG
TACATCTACGTATTAGTCATCGCTATTACCATGGTCGAGGTGAGCCCCACGTTCTGCTTCACTCTCCCCA
TCTCCCCCCCCTCCCCACCCCCAATTTTGTATTTATTTATTTTTTAATTATTTTGTGCAGCGATGGGGGC
GGGGGGGGGGGGGGGGCGCGCGCCAGGCGGGGCGGGGCGGGGCGAGGGGCGGGGCGGGGCGAGGCGGAGA
GGTGCGGCGGCAGCCAATCAGAGCGGCGCGCTCCGAAAGTTTCCTTTTATGGCGAGGCGGCGGCGGCGGC
GGCCCTATAAAAAGCGAAGCGCGCGGCGGGCGGGAGTCGCTGCGACGCTGCCTTCGCCCCGTGCCCCGCT
CCGCCGCCGCCTCGCGCCGCCCGCCCCGGCTCTGACTGACCGCGTTACTCCCACAGGTGAGCGGGCGGGA
CGGCCCTTCTCCTCCGGGCTGTAATTAGCTGAGCAAGAGGTAAGGGTTTAAGGGATGGTTGGTTGGTGGG
GTATTAATGTTTAATTACCTGGAGCACCTGCCTGAAATCACTTTTTTTCAGGTTGGACCGGTGCCACCAT
GGACTATAAGGACCACGACGGAGACTACAAGGATCATGATATTGATTACAAAGACGATGACGATAAGATG
GCCCCAAAGAAGAAGCGGAAGGTCGGTATCCACGGAGTCCCAGCAGCCGACAAGAAGTACAGCATCGGCC
TGGACATCGGCACCAACTCTGTGGGCTGGGCCGTGATCACCGACGAGTACAAGGTGCCCAGCAAGAAATT
CAAGGTGCTGGGCAACACCGACCGGCACAGCATCAAGAAGAACCTGATCGGAGCCCTGCTGTTCGACAGC
GGCGAAACAGCCGAGGCCACCCGGCTGAAGAGAACCGCCAGAAGAAGATACACCAGACGGAAGAACCGGA
TCTGCTATCTGCAAGAGATCTTCAGCAACGAGATGGCCAAGGTGGACGACAGCTTCTTCCACAGACTGGA
AGAGTCCTTCCTGGTGGAAGAGGATAAGAAGCACGAGCGGCACCCCATCTTCGGCAACATCGTGGACGAG
GTGGCCTACCACGAGAAGTACCCCACCATCTACCACCTGAGAAAGAAACTGGTGGACAGCACCGACAAGG
CCGACCTGCGGCTGATCTATCTGGCCCTGGCCCACATGATCAAGTTCCGGGGCCACTTCCTGATCGAGGG
CGACCTGAACCCCGACAACAGCGACGTGGACAAGCTGTTCATCCAGCTGGTGCAGACCTACAACCAGCTG
TTCGAGGAAAACCCCATCAACGCCAGCGGCGTGGACGCCAAGGCCATCCTGTCTGCCAGACTGAGCAAGA
GCAGACGGCTGGAAAATCTGATCGCCCAGCTGCCCGGCGAGAAGAAGAATGGCCTGTTCGGAAACCTGAT
TGCCCTGAGCCTGGGCCTGACCCCCAACTTCAAGAGCAACTTCGACCTGGCCGAGGATGCCAAACTGCAG
CTGAGCAAGGACACCTACGACGACGACCTGGACAACCTGCTGGCCCAGATCGGCGACCAGTACGCCGACC
TGTTTCTGGCCGCCAAGAACCTGTCCGACGCCATCCTGCTGAGCGACATCCTGAGAGTGAACACCGAGAT
CACCAAGGCCCCCCTGAGCGCCTCTATGATCAAGAGATACGACGAGCACCACCAGGACCTGACCCTGCTG
AAAGCTCTCGTGCGGCAGCAGCTGCCTGAGAAGTACAAAGAGATTTTCTTCGACCAGAGCAAGAACGGCT
ACGCCGGCTACATTGACGGCGGAGCCAGCCAGGAAGAGTTCTACAAGTTCATCAAGCCCATCCTGGAAAA
GATGGACGGCACCGAGGAACTGCTCGTGAAGCTGAACAGAGAGGACCTGCTGCGGAAGCAGCGGACCTTC
GACAACGGCAGCATCCCCCACCAGATCCACCTGGGAGAGCTGCACGCCATTCTGCGGCGGCAGGAAGATT
TTTACCCATTCCTGAAGGACAACCGGGAAAAGATCGAGAAGATCCTGACCTTCCGCATCCCCTACTACGT
GGGCCCTCTGGCCAGGGGAAACAGCAGATTCGCCTGGATGACCAGAAAGAGCGAGGAAACCATCACCCCC
TGGAACTTCGAGGAAGTGGTGGACAAGGGCGCTTCCGCCCAGAGCTTCATCGAGCGGATGACCAACTTCG
ATAAGAACCTGCCCAACGAGAAGGTGCTGCCCAAGCACAGCCTGCTGTACGAGTACTTCACCGTGTATAA
CGAGCTGACCAAAGTGAAATACGTGACCGAGGGAATGAGAAAGCCCGCCTTCCTGAGCGGCGAGCAGAAA
AAGGCCATCGTGGACCTGCTGTTCAAGACCAACCGGAAAGTGACCGTGAAGCAGCTGAAAGAGGACTACT
TCAAGAAAATCGAGTGCTTCGACTCCGTGGAAATCTCCGGCGTGGAAGATCGGTTCAACGCCTCCCTGGG
CACATACCACGATCTGCTGAAAATTATCAAGGACAAGGACTTCCTGGACAATGAGGAAAACGAGGACATT
CTGGAAGATATCGTGCTGACCCTGACACTGTTTGAGGACAGAGAGATGATCGAGGAACGGCTGAAAACCT
ATGCCCACCTGTTCGACGACAAAGTGATGAAGCAGCTGAAGCGGCGGAGATACACCGGCTGGGGCAGGCT
GAGCCGGAAGCTGATCAACGGCATCCGGGACAAGCAGTCCGGCAAGACAATCCTGGATTTCCTGAAGTCC
GACGGCTTCGCCAACAGAAACTTCATGCAGCTGATCCACGACGACAGCCTGACCTTTAAAGAGGACATCC
AGAAAGCCCAGGTGTCCGGCCAGGGCGATAGCCTGCACGAGCACATTGCCAATCTGGCCGGCAGCCCCGC
CATTAAGAAGGGCATCCTGCAGACAGTGAAGGTGGTGGACGAGCTCGTGAAAGTGATGGGCCGGCACAAG
CCCGAGAACATCGTGATCGAAATGGCCAGAGAGAACCAGACCACCCAGAAGGGACAGAAGAACAGCCGCG
AGAGAATGAAGCGGATCGAAGAGGGCATCAAAGAGCTGGGCAGCCAGATCCTGAAAGAACACCCCGTGGA
AAACACCCAGCTGCAGAACGAGAAGCTGTACCTGTACTACCTGCAGAATGGGCGGGATATGTACGTGGAC
CAGGAACTGGACATCAACCGGCTGTCCGACTACGATGTGGACCATATCGTGCCTCAGAGCTTTCTGAAGG
ACGACTCCATCGACAACAAGGTGCTGACCAGAAGCGACAAGAACCGGGGCAAGAGCGACAACGTGCCCTC
CGAAGAGGTCGTGAAGAAGATGAAGAACTACTGGCGGCAGCTGCTGAACGCCAAGCTGATTACCCAGAGA
AAGTTCGACAATCTGACCAAGGCCGAGAGAGGCGGCCTGAGCGAACTGGATAAGGCCGGCTTCATCAAGA
GACAGCTGGTGGAAACCCGGCAGATCACAAAGCACGTGGCACAGATCCTGGACTCCCGGATGAACACTAA
GTACGACGAGAATGACAAGCTGATCCGGGAAGTGAAAGTGATCACCCTGAAGTCCAAGCTGGTGTCCGAT
TTCCGGAAGGATTTCCAGTTTTACAAAGTGCGCGAGATCAACAACTACCACCACGCCCACGACGCCTACC
TGAACGCCGTCGTGGGAACCGCCCTGATCAAAAAGTACCCTAAGCTGGAAAGCGAGTTCGTGTACGGCGA
CTACAAGGTGTACGACGTGCGGAAGATGATCGCCAAGAGCGAGCAGGAAATCGGCAAGGCTACCGCCAAG
TACTTCTTCTACAGCAACATCATGAACTTTTTCAAGACCGAGATTACCCTGGCCAACGGCGAGATCCGGA
AGCGGCCTCTGATCGAGACAAACGGCGAAACCGGGGAGATCGTGTGGGATAAGGGCCGGGATTTTGCCAC
CGTGCGGAAAGTGCTGAGCATGCCCCAAGTGAATATCGTGAAAAAGACCGAGGTGCAGACAGGCGGCTTC
AGCAAAGAGTCTATCCTGCCCAAGAGGAACAGCGATAAGCTGATCGCCAGAAAGAAGGACTGGGACCCTA
AGAAGTACGGCGGCTTCGACAGCCCCACCGTGGCCTATTCTGTGCTGGTGGTGGCCAAAGTGGAAAAGGG
CAAGTCCAAGAAACTGAAGAGTGTGAAAGAGCTGCTGGGGATCACCATCATGGAAAGAAGCAGCTTCGAG
AAGAATCCCATCGACTTTCTGGAAGCCAAGGGCTACAAAGAAGTGAAAAAGGACCTGATCATCAAGCTGC
CTAAGTACTCCCTGTTCGAGCTGGAAAACGGCCGGAAGAGAATGCTGGCCTCTGCCGGCGAACTGCAGAA
GGGAAACGAACTGGCCCTGCCCTCCAAATATGTGAACTTCCTGTACCTGGCCAGCCACTATGAGAAGCTG
AAGGGCTCCCCCGAGGATAATGAGCAGAAACAGCTGTTTGTGGAACAGCACAAGCACTACCTGGACGAGA
TCATCGAGCAGATCAGCGAGTTCTCCAAGAGAGTGATCCTGGCCGACGCTAATCTGGACAAAGTGCTGTC
CGCCTACAACAAGCACCGGGATAAGCCCATCAGAGAGCAGGCCGAGAATATCATCCACCTGTTTACCCTG
ACCAATCTGGGAGCCCCTGCCGCCTTCAAGTACTTTGACACCACCATCGACCGGAAGAGGTACACCAGCA
CCAAAGAGGTGCTGGACGCCACCCTGATCCACCAGAGCATCACCGGCCTGTACGAGACACGGATCGACCT
GTCTCAGCTGGGAGGCGACAAAAGGCCGGCGGCCACGAAAAAGGCCGGCCAGGCAAAAAAGAAAATGGAG
TCCACGGGAGGCCCAGCATGTCCGCCGGGACGCACCGTGACTAAGCGTTCCTGGGCCCTGGCCGAGGACA
CCCCTCGTGGCCCCGACAGCCCCCCCAAGCGCCCCCGCCCTAACAGTCTTCCGCTAACAACCACCTTCCG
TCCCCTGCCCCCCCCACCCCAGACGACGTCAGCTGTGGACCCGAGCTCCCATTCGCCCGTTAACCCCCCA
CGTGATCAGCACGCCACCGACACCGCAGACGAAAAGCCCCGGGCCGCGTCGCCGGCACTTTCTGACGCCT
CAGGGCCTCCGACCCCAGACATTCCGCTATCTCCTGGGGGCACCCACGCCCGCGACCCGGACGCCGATCC
CGACTCCCCGGACCTTGACTCTAAGCTTGAGGGCAGAGGAAGTCTGCTAACATGCGGTGACGTGGAGGAG
AATCCCGGCCCTGCTAGCATGGTGAGCAAGGGCGAGGAGGATAACATGGCCATCATCAAGGAGTTCATGC
GCTTCAAGGTGCACATGGAGGGCTCCGTGAACGGCCACGAGTTCGAGATCGAGGGCGAGGGCGAGGGCCG
CCCCTACGAGGGCACCCAGACCGCCAAGCTGAAGGTGACCAAGGGTGGCCCCCTGCCCTTCGCCTGGGAC
ATCCTGTCCCCTCAGTTCATGTACGGCTCCAAGGCCTACGTGAAGCACCCCGCCGACATCCCCGACTACT
TGAAGCTGTCCTTCCCCGAGGGCTTCAAGTGGGAGCGCGTGATGAACTTCGAGGACGGCGGCGTGGTGAC
CGTGACCCAGGACTCCTCCCTGCAGGACGGCGAGTTCATCTACAAGGTGAAGCTGCGCGGCACCAACTTC
CCCTCAGACGGCCCCGTAATGCAGAAGAAAACCATGGGCTGGGAGGCCTCCTCCGAGCGGATGTACCCCG
AGGACGGCGCCCTGAAGGGCGAGATCAAGCAGAGGCTGAAGCTGAAGGACGGCGGCCACTACGACGCTGA
GGTCAAGACCACCTACAAGGCCAAGAAGCCCGTGCAGCTGCCCGGCGCCTACAACGTCAACATCAAGTTG
GACATCACCTCCCACAACGAGGACTACACCATCGTGGAACAGTACGAACGCGCCGAGGGCCGCCACTCCA
CCGGCGGCATGGACGAGCTGTACAAGTAAGAATTCCTAGAGCTCGCTGATCAGCCTCGACTGTGCCTTCT
AGTTGCCAGCCATCTGTTGTTTGCCCCTCCCCCGTGCCTTCCTTGACCCTGGAAGGTGCCACTCCCACTG
TCCTTTCCTAATAAAATGAGGAAATTGCATCGCATTGTCTGAGTAGGTGTCATTCTATTCTGGGGGGTGG
GGTGGGGCAGGACAGCAAGGGGGAGGATTGGGAAGAGAATAGCAGGCATGCTGGGGAGCGGCCGCAGGAA
CCCCTAGTGATGGAGTTGGCCACTCCCTCTCTGCGCGCTCGCTCGCTCACTGAGGCCGGGCGACCAAAGG
TCGCCCGACGCCCGGGCTTTGCCCGGGCGGCCTCAGTGAGCGAGCGAGCGCGCAGCTGCCTGCAGGGGCG
CCTGATGCGGTATTTTCTCCTTACGCATCTGTGCGGTATTTCACACCGCATA
[142 nt withheld, positions 7123-7264]
C
[141 nt withheld, positions 7266-7406]
CCTTTGACGTTGGAGTCCACGTTCTTT
[37 nt withheld, positions 7434-7470]
ACCCTATCTCGGGCTATTCTTTTGATTTATAAGGGATTTTGCCGATTTCGGCCTATTGGTTAAAAAATGA
GCTGATTTAACAAAAATTTAACGCGAATTTTAACAAAATATTAACGTTTACAATTTTATGGTGCACTCTC
AGTACAATCTGCTCTGATGCCGCATAGTTAAGCCAGCCCCGACACCCGCCAACACCCGCTGACGCGCCCT
GACGGGCTTGTCTGCTCCCGGCATCCGCTTACAGACAAGCTGTGACCGTCTCCGGGAGCTGCATGTGTCA
GAGGTTTTCACCGTCATCACCGAAACGCGCGAGACGAAAGGGCCTCGTGATACGCCTATTTTTATAGGTT
AATGTCATGATAATAATGGTTTCTTAGACGTCAGGTGGCACTTTTCGGGGAAATGTGCGCGGAACCCCTA
TTTGTTTATTTTTCTAAATACATTCAAATATGTATCCGCTCATGAGACAATAACCCTGATAAATGCTTCA
ATAATATTGAAAAAGGAAGAGTATGAGTATTCAACATTTCCGTGTCGCCCTTATTCCCTTTTTTGCGGCA
TTTTGCCTTCCTGTTTTTGCTCACCCAGAAACGCTGGTGAAAGTAAAAGATGCTGAAGATCAGTTGGGTG
CACGAGTGGGTTACATCGAACTGGATCTCAACAGCGGTAAGATCCTTGAGAGTTTTCGCCCCGAAGAACG
TTTTCCAATGATGAGCACTTTTAAAGTTCTGCTATGTGGCGCGGTATTATCCCGTATTGACGCCGGGCAA
GAGCAACTCGGTCGCCGCATACACTATTCTCAGAATGACTTGGTTGAGTACTCACCAGTCACAGAAAAGC
ATCTTACGGATGGCATGACAGTAAGAGAATTATGCAGTGCTGCCATAACCATGAGTGATAACACTGCGGC
CAACTTACTTCTGACAACGATCGGAGGACCGAAGGAGCTAACCGCTTTTTTGCACAACATGGGGGATCAT
GTAACTCGCCTTGATCGTTGGGAACCGGAGCTGAATGAAGCCATACCAAACGACGAGCGTGACACCACGA
TGCCTGTAGCAATGGCAACAACGTTGCGCAAACTATTAACTGGCGAACTACTTACTCTAGCTTCCCGGCA
ACAATTAATAGACTGGATGGAGGCGGATAAAGTTGCAGGACCACTTCTGCGCTCGGCCCTTCCGGCTGGC
TGGTTTATTGCTGATAAATCTGGAGCCGGTGAGCGTGGAAGCCGCGGTATCATTGCAGCACTGGGGCCAG
ATGGTAAGCCCTCCCGTATCGTAGTTATCTACACGACGGGGAGTCAGGCAACTATGGATGAACGAAATAG
ACAGATCGCTGAGATAGGTGCCTCACTGATTAAGCATTGGTAACTGTCAGACCAAGTTTACTCATATATA
CTTTAGATTGATTTAAAACTTCATTTTTAATTTAAAAGGATCTAGGTGAAGATCCTTTTTGATAATCTCA
TGACCAAAATCCCTTAACGTGAGTTTTCGTTCCACTGAGCGTCAGACCCCGTAGAAAAGATCAAAGGATC
TTCTTGAGATCCTTTTTTTCTGCGCGTAATCTGCTGCTTGCAAACAAAAAAACCACCGCTACCAGCGGTG
GTTTGTTTGCCGGATCAAGAGCTACCAACTCTTTTTCCGAAGGTAACTGGCTTCAGCAGAGCGCAGATAC
CAAATACTGTCCTTCTAGTGTAGCCGTAGTTAGGCCACCACTTCAAGAACTCTGTAGCACCGCCTACATA
CCTCGCTCTGCTAATCCTGTTACCAGTGGCTGCTGCCAGTGGCGATAAGTCGTGTCTTACCGGGTTGGAC
TCAAGACGATAGTTACCGGATAAGGCGCAGCGGTCGGGCTGAACGGGGGGTTCGTGCACACAGCCCAGCT
TGGAGCGAACGACCTACACCGAACTGAGATACCTACAGCGTGAGCTATGAGAAAGCGCCACGCTTCCCGA
AGGGAGAAAGGCGGACAGGTATCCGGTAAGCGGCAGGGTCGGAACAGGAGAGCGCACGAGGGAGCTTCCA
GGGGGAAACGCCTGGTATCTTTATAGTCCTGTCGGGTTTCGCCACCTCTGACTTGAGCGTCGATTTTTGT
GATGCTCGTCAGGGGGGCGGAGCCTATGGAAAAACGCCAGCAACGCGGCCTTTTTACGGTTCCTGGCCTT
TTGCTGGCCTTTTGCTCACATGT
Features (pLannotate 1.2.2; 20 found; start..end, strand, type, name):
      7..247     +  promoter       U6 promoter: RNA polymerase III promoter for human U6 snRNA
    276..351     +  misc_RNA       gRNA scaffold: guide RNA scaffold for the Streptococcus pyogenes CRISPR/Cas9 system
    358..401     +  misc_RNA       gRNA scaffold (fragment): guide RNA scaffold for the Streptococcus pyogenes CRISPR/Cas9 system
    448..733     +  enhancer       CMV enhancer: human cytomegalovirus immediate early enhancer; contains an 18-bp deletion relative to the standard CMV enhancer
    735..1012    +  promoter       chicken β-actin promoter: No description available
   1013..1241    +  intron         hybrid intron: hybrid between chicken β-actin (CBA) and minute virus of mice (MMV) introns (Gray et al., 2011)
   1379..2980    +  CDS            Cas9(N): N-terminal portion of Streptococcus pyogenes Cas9 (Zetsche et al., 2015)
   2981..5479    +  CDS            Cas9(C): C-terminal portion of Streptococcus pyogenes Cas9 (Zetsche et al., 2015)
   5480..5525    +  CDS            nucleoplasmin NLS (fragment): bipartite nuclear localization signal from nucleoplasmin
   5525..5902    +  CDS            AN_HHV11 (fragment): Experimental evidence at protein level: Swiss-Prot protein existence level 1. [Isoform UL12.5]: Degrades host mitochondrial DNA. From Human herpesvirus 1 (strain 17) (HHV-1) (Human herpes simplex virus 1).
   5969..6676    +  CDS            mCherry: mCherry is a basic (constitutively fluorescent) red fluorescent protein published in 2004, derived from Discosoma sp.. It is reported to be a very rapidly-maturing monomer with low acid sensitivity.
   6710..6821    +  polyA_signal   bGH poly(A) signal: bovine growth hormone polyadenylation signal
   6926..7066    +  repeat_region  AAV2 ITR: inverted terminal repeat of adeno-associated virus serotype 2 inverted
   7071..7122    -  misc_feature   bom (fragment): basis of mobility region from pBR322
   7141..7521    +  rep_origin     M13 ori (sequence partly withheld): M13 bacteriophage origin of replication; arrow indicates direction of (+) strand synthesis
   7597..7646    -  misc_feature   bom (fragment): basis of mobility region from pBR322
   7748..7783    -  CDS            rop (fragment): Rop protein, which maintains plasmids at low copy number; rop
   7878..7982    +  promoter       AmpR promoter: bla
   7983..8843    +  CDS            AmpR: β-lactamase; bla; confers resistance to ampicillin, carbenicillin, and related antibiotics
   9014..9602    +  rep_origin     ori: high-copy-number ColE1/pMB1/pBR322/pUC origin of replication
