>Addgene plasmid #135014 | pU6-(BsaI)_CBh-UC-Cas9-T2A-mCherry | addgene full sequence | sequence record 267599 | Addgene NGS Result
GGTGAGCCCCACGTTCTGCTTCACTCTCCCCATCTCCCCCCCCTCCCCACCCCCAATTTTGTATTTATTT
ATTTTTTAATTATTTTGTGCAGCGATGGGGGCGGGGGGGGGGGGGGGGCGCGCGCCAGGCGGGGCGGGGC
GGGGCGAGGGGCGGGGCGGGGCGAGGCGGAGAGGTGCGGCGGCAGCCAATCAGAGCGGCGCGCTCCGAAA
GTTTCCTTTTATGGCGAGGCGGCGGCGGCGGCGGCCCTATAAAAAGCGAAGCGCGCGGCGGGCGGGAGTC
GCTGCGCGCTGCCTTCGCCCCGTGCCCCGCTCCGCCGCCGCCTCGCGCCGCCCGCCCCGGCTCTGACTGA
CCGCGTTACTCCCACAGGTGAGCGGGCGGGACGGCCCTTCTCCTCCGGGCTGTAATTAGCTGAGCAAGAG
GTAAGGGTTTAAGGGATGGTTGGTTGGTGGGGTATTAATGTTTAATTACCTGGAGCACCTGCCTGAAATC
ACTTTTTTTCAGGTTGGACCGGTGCCACCATGGACTATAAGGACCACGACGGAGACTACAAGGATCATGA
TATTGATTACAAAGACGATGACGATAAGATGGCCCCAAAGAAGAAGCGGAAGGTCGGTATCCACGGAGTC
CCAGCAGCCGACAAGAAGTACAGCATCGGCCTGGACATCGGCACCAACTCTGTGGGCTGGGCCGTGATCA
CCGACGAGTACAAGGTGCCCAGCAAGAAATTCAAGGTGCTGGGCAACACCGACCGGCACAGCATCAAGAA
GAACCTGATCGGAGCCCTGCTGTTCGACAGCGGCGAAACAGCCGAGGCCACCCGGCTGAAGAGAACCGCC
AGAAGAAGATACACCAGACGGAAGAACCGGATCTGCTATCTGCAAGAGATCTTCAGCAACGAGATGGCCA
AGGTGGACGACAGCTTCTTCCACAGACTGGAAGAGTCCTTCCTGGTGGAAGAGGATAAGAAGCACGAGCG
GCACCCCATCTTCGGCAACATCGTGGACGAGGTGGCCTACCACGAGAAGTACCCCACCATCTACCACCTG
AGAAAGAAACTGGTGGACAGCACCGACAAGGCCGACCTGCGGCTGATCTATCTGGCCCTGGCCCACATGA
TCAAGTTCCGGGGCCACTTCCTGATCGAGGGCGACCTGAACCCCGACAACAGCGACGTGGACAAGCTGTT
CATCCAGCTGGTGCAGACCTACAACCAGCTGTTCGAGGAAAACCCCATCAACGCCAGCGGCGTGGACGCC
AAGGCCATCCTGTCTGCCAGACTGAGCAAGAGCAGACGGCTGGAAAATCTGATCGCCCAGCTGCCCGGCG
AGAAGAAGAATGGCCTGTTCGGAAACCTGATTGCCCTGAGCCTGGGCCTGACCCCCAACTTCAAGAGCAA
CTTCGACCTGGCCGAGGATGCCAAACTGCAGCTGAGCAAGGACACCTACGACGACGACCTGGACAACCTG
CTGGCCCAGATCGGCGACCAGTACGCCGACCTGTTTCTGGCCGCCAAGAACCTGTCCGACGCCATCCTGC
TGAGCGACATCCTGAGAGTGAACACCGAGATCACCAAGGCCCCCCTGAGCGCCTCTATGATCAAGAGATA
CGACGAGCACCACCAGGACCTGACCCTGCTGAAAGCTCTCGTGCGGCAGCAGCTGCCTGAGAAGTACAAA
GAGATTTTCTTCGACCAGAGCAAGAACGGCTACGCCGGCTACATTGACGGCGGAGCCAGCCAGGAAGAGT
TCTACAAGTTCATCAAGCCCATCCTGGAAAAGATGGACGGCACCGAGGAACTGCTCGTGAAGCTGAACAG
AGAGGACCTGCTGCGGAAGCAGCGGACCTTCGACAACGGCAGCATCCCCCACCAGATCCACCTGGGAGAG
CTGCACGCCATTCTGCGGCGGCAGGAAGATTTTTACCCATTCCTGAAGGACAACCGGGAAAAGATCGAGA
AGATCCTGACCTTCCGCATCCCCTACTACGTGGGCCCTCTGGCCAGGGGAAACAGCAGATTCGCCTGGAT
GACCAGAAAGAGCGAGGAAACCATCACCCCCTGGAACTTCGAGGAAGTGGTGGACAAGGGCGCTTCCGCC
CAGAGCTTCATCGAGCGGATGACCAACTTCGATAAGAACCTGCCCAACGAGAAGGTGCTGCCCAAGCACA
GCCTGCTGTACGAGTACTTCACCGTGTATAACGAGCTGACCAAAGTGAAATACGTGACCGAGGGAATGAG
AAAGCCCGCCTTCCTGAGCGGCGAGCAGAAAAAGGCCATCGTGGACCTGCTGTTCAAGACCAACCGGAAA
GTGACCGTGAAGCAGCTGAAAGAGGACTACTTCAAGAAAATCGAGTGCTTCGACTCCGTGGAAATCTCCG
GCGTGGAAGATCGGTTCAACGCCTCCCTGGGCACATACCACGATCTGCTGAAAATTATCAAGGACAAGGA
CTTCCTGGACAATGAGGAAAACGAGGACATTCTGGAAGATATCGTGCTGACCCTGACACTGTTTGAGGAC
AGAGAGATGATCGAGGAACGGCTGAAAACCTATGCCCACCTGTTCGACGACAAAGTGATGAAGCAGCTGA
AGCGGCGGAGATACACCGGCTGGGGCAGGCTGAGCCGGAAGCTGATCAACGGCATCCGGGACAAGCAGTC
CGGCAAGACAATCCTGGATTTCCTGAAGTCCGACGGCTTCGCCAACAGAAACTTCATGCAGCTGATCCAC
GACGACAGCCTGACCTTTAAAGAGGACATCCAGAAAGCCCAGGTGTCCGGCCAGGGCGATAGCCTGCACG
AGCACATTGCCAATCTGGCCGGCAGCCCCGCCATTAAGAAGGGCATCCTGCAGACAGTGAAGGTGGTGGA
CGAGCTCGTGAAAGTGATGGGCCGGCACAAGCCCGAGAACATCGTGATCGAAATGGCCAGAGAGAACCAG
ACCACCCAGAAGGGACAGAAGAACAGCCGCGAGAGAATGAAGCGGATCGAAGAGGGCATCAAAGAGCTGG
GCAGCCAGATCCTGAAAGAACACCCCGTGGAAAACACCCAGCTGCAGAACGAGAAGCTGTACCTGTACTA
CCTGCAGAATGGGCGGGATATGTACGTGGACCAGGAACTGGACATCAACCGGCTGTCCGACTACGATGTG
GACCATATCGTGCCTCAGAGCTTTCTGAAGGACGACTCCATCGACAACAAGGTGCTGACCAGAAGCGACA
AGAACCGGGGCAAGAGCGACAACGTGCCCTCCGAAGAGGTCGTGAAGAAGATGAAGAACTACTGGCGGCA
GCTGCTGAACGCCAAGCTGATTACCCAGAGAAAGTTCGACAATCTGACCAAGGCCGAGAGAGGCGGCCTG
AGCGAACTGGATAAGGCCGGCTTCATCAAGAGACAGCTGGTGGAAACCCGGCAGATCACAAAGCACGTGG
CACAGATCCTGGACTCCCGGATGAACACTAAGTACGACGAGAATGACAAGCTGATCCGGGAAGTGAAAGT
GATCACCCTGAAGTCCAAGCTGGTGTCCGATTTCCGGAAGGATTTCCAGTTTTACAAAGTGCGCGAGATC
AACAACTACCACCACGCCCACGACGCCTACCTGAACGCCGTCGTGGGAACCGCCCTGATCAAAAAGTACC
CTAAGCTGGAAAGCGAGTTCGTGTACGGCGACTACAAGGTGTACGACGTGCGGAAGATGATCGCCAAGAG
CGAGCAGGAAATCGGCAAGGCTACCGCCAAGTACTTCTTCTACAGCAACATCATGAACTTTTTCAAGACC
GAGATTACCCTGGCCAACGGCGAGATCCGGAAGCGGCCTCTGATCGAGACAAACGGCGAAACCGGGGAGA
TCGTGTGGGATAAGGGCCGGGATTTTGCCACCGTGCGGAAAGTGCTGAGCATGCCCCAAGTGAATATCGT
GAAAAAGACCGAGGTGCAGACAGGCGGCTTCAGCAAAGAGTCTATCCTGCCCAAGAGGAACAGCGATAAG
CTGATCGCCAGAAAGAAGGACTGGGACCCTAAGAAGTACGGCGGCTTCGACAGCCCCACCGTGGCCTATT
CTGTGCTGGTGGTGGCCAAAGTGGAAAAGGGCAAGTCCAAGAAACTGAAGAGTGTGAAAGAGCTGCTGGG
GATCACCATCATGGAAAGAAGCAGCTTCGAGAAGAATCCCATCGACTTTCTGGAAGCCAAGGGCTACAAA
GAAGTGAAAAAGGACCTGATCATCAAGCTGCCTAAGTACTCCCTGTTCGAGCTGGAAAACGGCCGGAAGA
GAATGCTGGCCTCTGCCGGCGAACTGCAGAAGGGAAACGAACTGGCCCTGCCCTCCAAATATGTGAACTT
CCTGTACCTGGCCAGCCACTATGAGAAGCTGAAGGGCTCCCCCGAGGATAATGAGCAGAAACAGCTGTTT
GTGGAACAGCACAAGCACTACCTGGACGAGATCATCGAGCAGATCAGCGAGTTCTCCAAGAGAGTGATCC
TGGCCGACGCTAATCTGGACAAAGTGCTGTCCGCCTACAACAAGCACCGGGATAAGCCCATCAGAGAGCA
GGCCGAGAATATCATCCACCTGTTTACCCTGACCAATCTGGGAGCCCCTGCCGCCTTCAAGTACTTTGAC
ACCACCATCGACCGGAAGAGGTACACCAGCACCAAAGAGGTGCTGGACGCCACCCTGATCCACCAGAGCA
TCACCGGCCTGTACGAGACACGGATCGACCTGTCTCAGCTGGGAGGCGACAAAAGGCCGGCGGCCACGAA
AAAGGCCGGCCAGGCAAAAAAGAAAATGGAGTCCACGGGAGGCCCAGCATGTCCGCCGGGACGCACCGTG
ACTAAGCGTTCCTGGGCCCTGGCCGAGGACACCCCTCGTGGCCCCGACAGCCCCCCCAAGCGCCCCCGCC
CTAACAGTCTTCCGCTAACAACCACCTTCCGTCCCCTGCCCCCCCCACCCCAGACGACGTCAGCTGTGGA
CCCGAGCTCCCATTCGCCCGTTAACCCCCCACGTGATCAGCACGCCACCGACACCGCAGACGAAAAGCCC
CGGGCCGCGTCGCCGGCACTTTCTGACGCCTCAGGGCCTCCGACCCCAGACATTCCGCTATCTCCTGGGG
GCACCCACGCCCGCGACCCGGACGCCGATCCCGACTCCCCGGACCTTGACTCTAAGCTTGAGGGCAGAGG
AAGTCTGCTAACATGCGGTGACGTGGAGGAGAATCCCGGCCCTGCTAGCATGGTGAGCAAGGGCGAGGAG
GATAACATGGCCATCATCAAGGAGTTCATGCGCTTCAAGGTGCACATGGAGGGCTCCGTGAACGGCCACG
AGTTCGAGATCGAGGGCGAGGGCGAGGGCCGCCCCTACGAGGGCACCCAGACCGCCAAGCTGAAGGTGAC
CAAGGGTGGCCCCCTGCCCTTCGCCTGGGACATCCTGTCCCCTCAGTTCATGTACGGCTCCAAGGCCTAC
GTGAAGCACCCCGCCGACATCCCCGACTACTTGAAGCTGTCCTTCCCCGAGGGCTTCAAGTGGGAGCGCG
TGATGAACTTCGAGGACGGCGGCGTGGTGACCGTGACCCAGGACTCCTCCCTGCAGGACGGCGAGTTCAT
CTACAAGGTGAAGCTGCGCGGCACCAACTTCCCCTCAGACGGCCCCGTAATGCAGAAGAAAACCATGGGC
TGGGAGGCCTCCTCCGAGCGGATGTACCCCGAGGACGGCGCCCTGAAGGGCGAGATCAAGCAGAGGCTGA
AGCTGAAGGACGGCGGCCACTACGACGCTGAGGTCAAGACCACCTACAAGGCCAAGAAGCCCGTGCAGCT
GCCCGGCGCCTACAACGTCAACATCAAGTTGGACATCACCTCCCACAACGAGGACTACACCATCGTGGAA
CAGTACGAACGCGCCGAGGGCCGCCACTCCACCGGCGGCATGGACGAGCTGTACAAGTAAGAATTCCTAG
AGCTCGCTGATCAGCCTCGACTGTGCCTTCTAGTTGCCAGCCATCTGTTGTTTGCCCCTCCCCCGTGCCT
TCCTTGACCCTGGAAGGTGCCACTCCCACTGTCCTTTCCTAATAAAATGAGGAAATTGCATCGCATTGTC
TGAGTAGGTGTCATTCTATTCTGGGGGGTGGGGTGGGGCAGGACAGCAAGGGGGAGGATTGGGAAGAGAA
TAGCAGGCATGCTGGGGAGCGGCCGCAGGAACCCCTAGTGATGGAGTTGGCCACTCCCTCTCTGCGCGCT
CGCTCGCTCACTGAGGCCGGGCGACCAAAGGTCGCCCGACGCCCGGGCTTTGCCCGGGCGGCCTCAGTGA
GCGAGCGAGCGCGCAGCTGCCTGCAGGGGCGCCTGATGCGGTATTTTCTCCTTACGCATCTGTGCGGTAT
TTCACACCGCATA
[95 nt withheld, positions 6384-6478]
T
[46 nt withheld, positions 6480-6525]
C
[141 nt withheld, positions 6527-6667]
CCTTTGACGTTGGAGTCCACGTTCTTT
[37 nt withheld, positions 6695-6731]
ACTCTATCTCGGGCTATTCTTTTGATTTATAAGGGATTTTGCCGATTTCGGTCTATTGGTTAAAAAATGA
GCTGATTTAACAAAAATTTAACGCGAATTTTAACAAAATATTAACGTTTACAATTTTATGGTGCACTCTC
AGTACAATCTGCTCTGATGCCGCATAGTTAAGCCAGCCCCGACACCCGCCAACACCCGCTGACGCGCCCT
GACGGGCTTGTCTGCTCCCGGCATCCGCTTACAGACAAGCTGTGACCGTCTCCGGGAGCTGCATGTGTCA
GAGGTTTTCACCGTCATCACCGAAACGCGCGAGACGAAAGGGCCTCGTGATACGCCTATTTTTATAGGTT
AATGTCATGATAATAATGGTTTCTTAGACGTCAGGTGGCACTTTTCGGGGAAATGTGCGCGGAACCCCTA
TTTGTTTATTTTTCTAAATACATTCAAATATGTATCCGCTCATGAGACAATAACCCTGATAAATGCTTCA
ATAATATTGAAAAAGGAAGAGTATGAGTATTCAACATTTCCGTGTCGCCCTTATTCCCTTTTTTGCGGCA
TTTTGCCTTCCTGTTTTTGCTCACCCAGAAACGCTGGTGAAAGTAAAAGATGCTGAAGATCAGTTGGGTG
CACGAGTGGGTTACATCGAACTGGATCTCAACAGCGGTAAGATCCTTGAGAGTTTTCGCCCCGAAGAACG
TTTTCCAATGATGAGCACTTTTAAAGTTCTGCTATGTGGCGCGGTATTATCCCGTATTGACGCCGGGCAA
GAGCAACTCGGTCGCCGCATACACTATTCTCAGAATGACTTGGTTGAGTACTCACCAGTCACAGAAAAGC
ATCTTACGGATGGCATGACAGTAAGAGAATTATGCAGTGCTGCCATAACCATGAGTGATAACACTGCGGC
CAACTTACTTCTGACAACGATCGGAGGACCGAAGGAGCTAACCGCTTTTTTGCACAACATGGGGGATCAT
GTAACTCGCCTTGATCGTTGGGAACCGGAGCTGAATGAAGCCATACCAAACGACGAGCGTGACACCACGA
TGCCTGTAGCAATGGCAACAACGTTGCGCAAACTATTAACTGGCGAACTACTTACTCTAGCTTCCCGGCA
ACAATTAATAGACTGGATGGAGGCGGATAAAGTTGCAGGACCACTTCTGCGCTCGGCCCTTCCGGCTGGC
TGGTTTATTGCTGATAAATCTGGAGCCGGTGAGCGTGGAAGCCGCGGTATCATTGCAGCACTGGGGCCAG
ATGGTAAGCCCTCCCGTATCGTAGTTATCTACACGACGGGGAGTCAGGCAACTATGGATGAACGAAATAG
ACAGATCGCTGAGATAGGTGCCTCACTGATTAAGCATTGGTAACTGTCAGACCAAGTTTACTCATATATA
CTTTAGATTGATTTAAAACTTCATTTTTAATTTAAAAGGATCTAGGTGAAGATCCTTTTTGATAATCTCA
TGACCAAAATCCCTTAACGTGAGTTTTCGTTCCACTGAGCGTCAGACCCCGTAGAAAAGATCAAAGGATC
TTCTTGAGATCCTTTTTTTCTGCGCGTAATCTGCTGCTTGCAAACAAAAAAACCACCGCTACCAGCGGTG
GTTTGTTTGCCGGATCAAGAGCTACCAACTCTTTTTCCGAAGGTAACTGGCTTCAGCAGAGCGCAGATAC
CAAATACTGTTCTTCTAGTGTAGCCGTAGTTAGGCCACCACTTCAAGAACTCTGTAGCACCGCCTACATA
CCTCGCTCTGCTAATCCTGTTACCAGTGGCTGCTGCCAGTGGCGATAAGTCGTGTCTTACCGGGTTGGAC
TCAAGACGATAGTTACCGGATAAGGCGCAGCGGTCGGGCTGAACGGGGGGTTCGTGCACACAGCCCAGCT
TGGAGCGAACGACCTACACCGAACTGAGATACCTACAGCGTGAGCTATGAGAAAGCGCCACGCTTCCCGA
AGGGAGAAAGGCGGACAGGTATCCGGTAAGCGGCAGGGTCGGAACAGGAGAGCGCACGAGGGAGCTTCCA
GGGGGAAACGCCTGGTATCTTTATAGTCCTGTCGGGTTTCGCCACCTCTGACTTGAGCGTCGATTTTTGT
GATGCTCGTCAGGGGGGCGGAGCCTATGGAAAAACGCCAGCAACGCGGCCTTTTTACGGTTCCTGGCCTT
TTGCTGGCCTTTTGCTCACATGTGAGGGCCTATTTCCCATGATTCCTTCATATTTGCATATACGATACAA
GGCTGTTAGAGAGATAATTGGAATTAATTTGACTGTAAACACAAAGATATTAGTACAAAATACGTGACGT
AGAAAGTAATAATTTCTTGGGTAGTTTGCAGTTTTAAAATTATGTTTTAAAATGGACTATCATATGCTTA
CCGTAACTTGAAAGTATTTCGATTTCTTGGCTTTATATATCTTGTGGAAAGGACGAAACACCGGAGACCT
GTACAGGTCTCTGTTTTAGAGCTAGAAATAGCAAGTTAAAATAAGGCTAGTCCGTTATCAACTTGAAAAA
GTGGCACCGAGTCGGTGCTTTTTTGTTTTAGAGCTAGAAATAGCAAGTTAAAATAAGGCTAGTCCGTTTT
TAGCGCGTGCGCCAATTCTGCAGACAAATGGCTCTAGAGGTACCCGTTACATAACTTACGGTAAATGGCC
CGCCTGGCTGACCGCCCAACGACCCCCGCCCATTGACGTCAATAGTAACGCCAATAGGGACTTTCCATTG
ACGTCAATGGGTGGAGTATTTACGGTAAACTGCCCACTTGGCAGTACATCAAGTGTATCATATGCCAAGT
ACGCCCCCTATTGACGTCAATGACGGTAAATGGCCCGCCTGGCATTGTGCCCAGTACATGACCTTATGGG
ACTTTCCTACTTGGCAGTACATCTACGTATTAGTCATCGCTATTACCATGGTCGA
Features (pLannotate 1.2.2; 20 found; start..end, strand, type, name):
    275..502     +  intron         hybrid intron: hybrid between chicken β-actin (CBA) and minute virus of mice (MMV) introns (Gray et al., 2011)
    640..2241    +  CDS            Cas9(N): N-terminal portion of Streptococcus pyogenes Cas9 (Zetsche et al., 2015)
   2242..4740    +  CDS            Cas9(C): C-terminal portion of Streptococcus pyogenes Cas9 (Zetsche et al., 2015)
   4741..4786    +  CDS            nucleoplasmin NLS (fragment): bipartite nuclear localization signal from nucleoplasmin
   4786..5163    +  CDS            AN_HHV11 (fragment): Experimental evidence at protein level: Swiss-Prot protein existence level 1. [Isoform UL12.5]: Degrades host mitochondrial DNA. From Human herpesvirus 1 (strain 17) (HHV-1) (Human herpes simplex virus 1).
   5230..5937    +  CDS            mCherry: mCherry is a basic (constitutively fluorescent) red fluorescent protein published in 2004, derived from Discosoma sp.. It is reported to be a very rapidly-maturing monomer with low acid sensitivity.
   5971..6082    +  polyA_signal   bGH poly(A) signal: bovine growth hormone polyadenylation signal
   6187..6327    +  repeat_region  AAV2 ITR: inverted terminal repeat of adeno-associated virus serotype 2 inverted
   6332..6383    -  misc_feature   bom (fragment): basis of mobility region from pBR322
   6402..6857    +  rep_origin     f1 ori (sequence partly withheld): f1 bacteriophage origin of replication; arrow indicates direction of (+) strand synthesis
   6858..6907    -  misc_feature   bom (fragment): basis of mobility region from pBR322
   7009..7044    -  CDS            rop (fragment): Rop protein, which maintains plasmids at low copy number; rop
   7139..7243    +  promoter       AmpR promoter: bla
   7244..8104    +  CDS            AmpR: β-lactamase; bla; confers resistance to ampicillin, carbenicillin, and related antibiotics
   8275..8863    +  rep_origin     ori: high-copy-number ColE1/pMB1/pBR322/pUC origin of replication
   8925..9165    +  promoter       U6 promoter: RNA polymerase III promoter for human U6 snRNA
   9194..9269    +  misc_RNA       gRNA scaffold: guide RNA scaffold for the Streptococcus pyogenes CRISPR/Cas9 system
   9276..9319    +  misc_RNA       gRNA scaffold (fragment): guide RNA scaffold for the Streptococcus pyogenes CRISPR/Cas9 system
   9366..9651    +  enhancer       CMV enhancer: human cytomegalovirus immediate early enhancer; contains an 18-bp deletion relative to the standard CMV enhancer
   9653..274     +  promoter       chicken β-actin promoter (across the origin): No description available
