[The description below was written by a language model from this plasmid's Addgene catalogue record and pLannotate feature annotations shown in this document.]
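Description:
pU6-(BsaI)_CBh-UC-Cas9-T2A-mCherry is an all-in-one mammalian CRISPR expression plasmid of about 9.7 kb, derived from pU6-(BbsI)_CBh-Cas9-T2A-mCherry, itself a modification of pX330. It is propagated in E. coli as a high-copy plasmid through a ColE1/pUC-type origin and selected with ampicillin via the β-lactamase gene. The backbone also carries an f1/M13 phage origin, a single AAV2 ITR left over from the parental vector, and small fragments of bom and rop. One ITR alone does not make this an AAV packaging construct.

Two expression units sit in tandem. A human U6 RNA polymerase III promoter drives an S. pyogenes guide RNA scaffold. Guide sequences are inserted at BsaI sites, which replace the parental BbsI sites while keeping the same sticky ends, so oligos designed for the parent vectors remain compatible. Downstream, the CBh promoter (CMV enhancer, chicken β-actin promoter and a hybrid CBA/MVM intron) drives humanized SpCas9 with an N-terminal 3xFLAG tag and nuclear localization signals at both ends. A 126-amino-acid domain from HSV-1 UL12 is fused to the C-terminus of Cas9, after the nucleoplasmin NLS. This is followed by a T2A peptide and mCherry, and the unit ends with a bGH polyadenylation signal. The T2A element causes ribosomal skipping, so mCherry is released as a separate red fluorescent marker that identifies cells expressing the Cas9 fusion.

The UL12 domain is described as recruiting the MRN DNA repair complex, and the construct was made to test whether bringing MRN to Cas9 cut sites improves genome editing efficiency. The depositor and sequencing-derived records differ by a few bases in length and in their start coordinates, but they annotate the same set of features.
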