Addgene plasmid #135014: pU6-(BsaI)_CBh-UC-Cas9-T2A-mCherry
Purpose: Expression vector for sgRNAs cloned into the BsaI sites and for expression of Cas9 with 126aa MRN-recruiting domain from HSV-1 UL12 fused to C-terminus of Cas9, linked to mCherry via a T2A peptide
Depositing lab: Yosef Shaul. Publication: Recruitment of DNA Repair MRN Complex by Intrinsically Disordered Protein Domain Fused to Cas9 Improves Efficiency of CRISPR-Mediated Genome Editing. Reuven N, Adler J, Broennimann K, Myers N, Shaul Y. Biomolecules. 2019 Oct 8;9(10). pii: biom9100584. doi: 10.3390/biom9100584. PubMed 31597252.
Backbone
  Vector backbone: pU6-(BbsI)_CBh-Cas9-T2A-mCherry (Addgene 64324), modification of pX330 (Addgene 42230)
  Backbone manufacturer: Kuehn lab
  Total vector size (bp): 9663
  Modifications to backbone: Sites for cloning sgRNAs changed to BsaI. Sticky ends for cloning sgRNAs are the same as the original parent vectors. 126aa domain from HSV-1 UL12 fused to C-terminus of Flag-Cas9, upstream of the T2A-mCherry
  Vector type: Mammalian Expression
Growth in bacteria
  Bacterial resistance: Ampicillin, 100 μg/mL
  Growth temperature: 37°C
  Growth strain: NEB Stable
  Copy number: High Copy
Gene/Insert
  Gene/Insert name: humanized S. pyogenes Cas9 (alt names: SpCas9; hSpCas9)
  Species: humanized S. pyogenes
  Insert size (bp): 4272
  Mutation: 126aa domain from HSV-1 UL12 fused to the C-terminus of Flag-Cas9, upstream of the T2A-mCherry
  Promoter: CBh
  Tag / fusion protein: 3xFLAG (N terminal on insert) (N terminal on insert); 3x Flag (N terminal on insert); NLS (N terminal on insert); NLS (C terminal on insert); T2A-mCherry (C terminal on insert)
  Cloning method: Restriction Enzyme; 5′ cloning site FseI (not destroyed); 3′ cloning site HindIII (not destroyed)
  Sequencing primers: 5′ GCTGGACGCCACCCTGATC
Resource information
  A portion of this plasmid was derived from a plasmid made by: The UL12 fragment was pcr amplified from the pSAK UL12/12.5 plasmid from Sandra K. Weller's laboratory, University of Connecticut Health Center
Terms and licenses: Academic/Nonprofit Terms; Industry Terms: Not Available to Industry
How to cite: pU6-(BsaI)_CBh-UC-Cas9-T2A-mCherry was a gift from Yosef Shaul (Addgene plasmid # 135014 ; http://n2t.net/addgene:135014 ; RRID:Addgene_135014)
